>Addgene plasmid #15740 | pBABE-hygro LAP2 | addgene partial sequence | sequence record 22217 | 15740 with pBABE5'
GGTGGTACGTAGGAATTCACCATGGAAGTGGCCAACTTCTACTACGAGGCGGACTGCTTGGCTGCTGCGT
ACGGCGGCAAGGCGGCCCCCGCGGCGCCCCCCGCGGCCAGACCCGGGCCGCGCCCCCCCGCCGGCGAGCT
GGGCAGCATCGGCGACCACGAGCGCGCCATCGACTTCAGCCCGTACCTGGAGCCGCTGGGCGCGCCGCAG
GCCCCGGCGCCCGCCACGGCCACGGACACCTTCGAGGCGGCTCCGCCCGCGCCCGCCCCCGCGCCCGCCT
CCTCCGGGCAGCACCACGACTTCCTCTCCGACCTCTTCTCCGACGACTACGGGGGCAAGAACTGCAAGAA
GCCGGCCGAGTACGGCTACGTGAGCCTGGGGCGCCTGGGGGCTGCCAAGGGCGCGCTGCACCCCGGCTGC
TTCGCGCCCCTGCACCCACCGCCCCCGCCGCCGCCGCCGCCCGCCGAGCTCAAGGAGGAGCCGGGCTTCT
AGCCCGCGGACTGCAAGCGGAAGGAGGAGGCCGGGGCG
