[The description below was written by a language model from this plasmid's Addgene catalogue record.]
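Description:
pBABE-hygro LAP2 is a retroviral mammalian expression plasmid built on the pBABE hygro backbone (about 5.6 kb without insert). It is maintained in E. coli as a high-copy plasmid under ampicillin selection, and it carries a hygromycin resistance marker for selecting transduced or transfected mammalian cells. pBABE vectors are generally Moloney murine leukemia virus-based designs in which the region between the long terminal repeats, including a packaging signal, is packaged into replication-defective virus when the plasmid is introduced into a packaging cell line. The cloned gene is normally expressed from the 5′ LTR, while the drug marker is driven by a separate internal promoter. The record includes no feature table, so these elements are inferred from the backbone family rather than listed for this specific plasmid.

The payload is a roughly 1.1 kb human cDNA encoding LAP2, an isoform of the transcription factor C/EBPβ (gene CEBPB, also known as NF-IL6). It was inserted between EcoRI and SalI sites, both of which remain intact. An HA epitope tag is fused to the N terminus of the insert, allowing the exogenous protein to be detected or immunoprecipitated and distinguished from endogenous C/EBPβ isoforms.

The construct is suited to stable, integrated expression of HA-tagged LAP2 in mammalian cells by retroviral transduction followed by hygromycin selection. The associated publication concerns the role of C/EBPβ in the TGFβ cytostatic response and the loss of that response in metastatic breast cancer cells, which suggests use in testing how this isoform affects TGFβ-mediated growth-inhibitory responses.
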