Addgene plasmid #15740: pBABE-hygro LAP2
Depositing lab: Joan Massague. Depositing organization: Memorial Sloan-Kettering Cancer Center. Publication: C/EBPbeta at the core of the TGFbeta cytostatic response and its evasion in metastatic breast cancer cells. Gomis RR, Alarcon C, Nadal C, Van Poznak C, Massague J. Cancer Cell. 2006 Sep . 10(3):203-14. 10.1016/j.ccr.2006.07.019 PubMed 16959612.
Backbone
  Vector backbone: pBABE hygro
  Backbone manufacturer: Available at Addgene (#1765)
  Backbone size w/o insert (bp): 5600
  Vector type: Mammalian Expression, Retroviral
  Selectable markers: Hygromycin
Growth in bacteria
  Bacterial resistance: Ampicillin, 100 μg/mL
  Growth temperature: 37°C
  Growth strain: DH5alpha
  Copy number: High Copy
Gene/Insert
  Gene/Insert name: LAP2 (alt name: C/EBP beta isoform)
  Species: H. sapiens (human)
  Insert size (bp): 1100
  Entrez Gene: CEBPB (a.k.a. C/EBP-beta, IL6DBP, NF-IL6, TCF5)
  Tag / fusion protein: HA (N terminal on insert)
  Cloning method: Restriction Enzyme; 5′ cloning site EcoRI (not destroyed); 3′ cloning site SalI (not destroyed)
  Sequencing primers: 5′ pBABE 5'
Terms and licenses: Academic/Nonprofit Terms; Industry Terms: Not Available to Industry
How to cite: pBABE-hygro LAP2 was a gift from Joan Massague (Addgene plasmid # 15740 ; http://n2t.net/addgene:15740 ; RRID:Addgene_15740)
